>Addgene plasmid #69759 | pKG141 | depositor partial sequence | sequence record 123501 | ORF
ATGGGCCCCAAGAGGCGACAGCTGACGTTCCGGGAGAAGTCACGGATCATCCAGGAGGTGGAGGAGAATC
CGGACCTGCGCAAGGGCGAGATCGCGCGGCGCTTCAACATCCCGCCGTCCACGCTGAGCACGATCCTGAA
GAACAAGCGCGCCATCCTGGCGTCGGAGCGCAAGTACGGGGTGGCCTCCACCTGCCGCAAGACCAACAAG
CTGTCTCCCTACGACAAGCTCGAGGGCTTGCTCATCGCCTGGTTCCAGCAGATCCGCGCCGCCGGCCTGC
CGGTCAAGGGCATCATCCTCAAGGAGAAGGCGCTGCGCATAGCCGAGGAGCTGGGCATGGACGACTTCAC
CGCCTCCAACGGCTGGCTGGACCGCTTCCGCCGGCGCCACGGCGTGGTGTCCTGCAGCGGCGTGGCCCGC
GCCCGCGCGCGAAACGCTGCCCCCCGCACCCCGGCGGCGCCTGCCAGTCCGGCCGCGGTGCCCTCGGAGG
GCAGTGGCGGGAGCACTACTGGTTGGCGCGCTCGGGAGGAGCAGCCGCCGTCGGTGGCCGAGGGCTACGC
CTCGCAGGACGTGTTCAGCGCCACCGAGACCAGTCTATGGTACGACTTCCTGCCCGACCAGGCCGCGGGG
CTGTGCGGAGGCGACGGACGGCCGCGTCAAGCCACCCAGCGCCTGAGCGTCCTGCTATGCGCCAATGCCG
ACGGCAGCGAGAAGCTGCCCCCGCTGGTGGCCGGCAAGTCGGCCAAGCCCCGCGCAGGCCAAGCCGGCCT
GCCCTGCGACTACACCGCCAACTCCAAGGGTGGTGTCACCACCCAGGCCCTGGCCAAGTACTTGAAGGCC
TTGGACACCCGAATGGCTGCAGAGTCTCGCCGGGTCCTGCTGTTGGCCGGCCGCTTGGCTGCCCAGTCCT
TGGACACCTCGGGCCTGCGGCATGTGCAGCTGGCCTTCTTCCCTCCCGGCACCGTGCATCCGCTGGAGAG
GGGAGTGGTCCAGCAGGTGAAGGGCCACTACCGCCAGGCCATGCTGCTCAAGGCCATGGCCGCGCTAGAG
GGCCAGGATCCCTCAGGCCTGCAGCTGGGTCTCACGGAGGCCCTGCACTTTGTGGCTGCCGCCTGGCAGG
CAGTGGAGCCTTCGGACATAGCCGCCTGCTTTCGTGAGGCTGGCTTTGGGGGTGGCCCTAATGCCACCAT
CACCACTTCCCTCAAGAGTGAGGGAGAGGAAGAGGAGGAGGAGGAGGAAGAAGAGGAGGAGGAAGAGGGT
GAAGGAGAGGAAGAGGAGGAGGAAGGGGAGGAGGAGGAGGAGGAAGGGGGGGAAGGAGAGGAATTGGGGG
AGGAAGAGGAGGTGGAGGAGGAGGGTGATGTTGATAGTGATGAAGAAGAGGAGGAAGATGAGGAGAGCTC
CTCGGAGGGCTTGGAGGCTGAGGACTGGGCCCAGGGAGTAGTGGAGGCCGGTGGCAGCTTCGGGGCTTAT
GGTGCCCAGGAGGAAGCCCAGTGCCCTACTCTGCATTTCCTGGAAGGTGGGGAGGACTCTGATTCAGACA
GTGAGGAAGAGGACGATGAGGAAGAGGATGATGAAGATGAAGACGACGATGATGATGAGGAGGATGGTGA
TGAGGTGCCTGTACCCAGCTTTGGGGAGGCCATGGCTTACTTTGCCATGGTCAAGAGGTACCTGACCTCC
TTCCCCATTGATGACCGCGTGCAGAGCCACATCCTCCACTTGGAACACGATCTGGTTCATGTGACCAGGA
AGAACCACGCCAGGCAGGCGGGAGTTCGAGGTCTTGGACATCAAAGCTGA
