>Addgene plasmid #69759 | pKG141 | addgene partial sequence | sequence record 129083 | EGFP-C 5'-CATGGTCCTGCTGGAGTTCGTG-3'
CGGAGGGGATCGGTGGAGCTCCACCGGTGGCGGCCGCTCTAGAGAGAATCTTTATTTTCAGGGCGCCGCC
AAATTCAAAGAAACCGCTGCTGCTAAATTCGAACGCCAGCACATGGACAGCGGAGGTGGAGGTACTAGTC
TCGACGGCCCCAAGAGGCGACAGCTGACGTTCCGGGAGAAGTCACGGATCATCCAGGAGGTGGAGGAGAA
TCCGGACCTGCGCAAGGGCGAGATCGCGCGGCGCTTCAACATCCCGCCGTCCACGCTGAGCACGATCCTG
AAGAACAAGCGCGCCATCCTGGCGTCGGAGCGCAAGTACGGGGTGGCCTCCACCTGCCGCAAGACCAACA
AGCTGTCTCCCTACGACAAGCTCGAGGGCTTGCTCATCGCCTGGTTCCAGCAGATCCGCGCCGCCGGCCT
GCCGGTCAAGGGCATCATCCTCAAGGAGAAGGCGCTGCNCATAGCCGAGGAGCTGGGCATGGACGACTTC
ACCGCCTCCAACGGCTGGCTGGACCGCTTCCGCCGGCGCCACGGCGTGGTGTCCTGCAGCGGCGTGNCCC
GCGCCCGCGCGCGAAACGCTGCCCCCCGCACCCCGGCGGCGCCTGCCAGTCCGGCCGCGGTGCCCTCGGA
NGGCANTGGCGNGAGCACTACTGGTTGGCGCGCTNNG
