>Addgene plasmid #69759 | pKG141 | addgene partial sequence | sequence record 129084 | pBABE3 5'-ACCCTAACTGACACACATTCC-3'
TGCATTCATTTTATGTTTCAGGTTCAGGGGGAGGTGTGGGAGGTTTTTTAAAGCAAGTAAAACCTCTACA
AATGTGGTATGGCTGATTATGATCAGTTATCTAGATCCGGTGGATCCCGGGCCCGCGGTACCGTCGACTG
CAGAATTCTCAGCTTTGATGTCCAAGACCTCGAACTCCCGCCTGCCTGGCGTGGTTCTTCCTGGTCACAT
GAACCAGATCGTGTTCCAAGTGGAGGATGTGGCTCTGCACGCGGTCATCAATGGGGAAGGAGGTCAGGTA
CCTCTTGACCATGGCAAAGTAAGCCATGGCCTCCCCAAAGCTGGGTACAGGCACCTCATCACCATCCTCC
TCATCATCATCGTCGTCTTCATCTTCATCATCCTCTTCCTCATCGTCCTCTTCCTCACTGTCTGAATCAG
AGTCCTCCCCACCTTCCAGGAAATGCAGAGTAGGGCACTGGGCTTCCTCCTGGGCACCATAAGCCCCGAA
GCTGCCACCGGCCTCCACTACTCCCTGGGCCCAGTCCTCAGCCTCCAAGCCCTCCGAGGAGCTCTCCTCA
TCTTCCTCCTCTTCTTCATCACTATCAACATCACCCTCCTCCTCCACCTCCTCTTCCTCCCCCAATTCCT
CTCCTTCCCCCCCTTCCTCCTCCTCCTCCTCCCCT
