[The description below was written by a language model from this plasmid's Addgene catalogue record.]
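Description:
pKG141 is a retroviral mammalian expression plasmid built on the pIC242 backbone and designed to deliver a tagged form of human CENP-B, the centromere protein that binds CENP-B box motifs in alpha-satellite DNA. In bacteria it is maintained as a high-copy plasmid under ampicillin selection. After transduction, mammalian cells carrying the integrated provirus are selected with blasticidin. The use of a pBABE 3′ sequencing primer suggests a pBABE-type retroviral architecture. However, no feature table accompanies the record, so the promoter driving the insert, the LTRs, the packaging signal and the bacterial origin are not explicitly stated.

The insert is the human CENPB coding sequence of about 1.8 kb, derived from an IMAGE cDNA clone. It was placed between XhoI and EcoRI sites, both of which remain intact. It is fused at its N terminus to an eGFP-TEV-S cassette. In this tag, eGFP provides a fluorescent reporter and an affinity handle, the TEV protease recognition site allows the captured protein to be released by cleavage, and the S peptide offers a second affinity step. A tag of this kind therefore supports both live or fixed-cell localisation of the fusion protein and tandem affinity purification of associated proteins.

Consistent with its stated purpose of retroviral expression of CENP-B, the construct is suited to generating stable, blasticidin-resistant cell lines expressing GFP-tagged CENP-B. Such lines could be used to visualise centromeres or to study CENP-B localisation and interaction partners, although the record does not describe specific applications.
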