Addgene plasmid #69759: pKG141
Purpose: Retroviral expression of CENP-B
Depositing lab: Iain Cheeseman. Depositing organization: Whitehead Institute for Biomedical Research.
Backbone
  Vector backbone: pIC242
  Backbone manufacturer: Arshad Desai (Addgene plasmid# 44432)
  Vector type: Mammalian Expression, Retroviral
  Selectable markers: Blasticidin
Growth in bacteria
  Bacterial resistance: Ampicillin, 100 μg/mL
  Growth temperature: 37°C
  Growth strain: NEB Stable
  Copy number: High Copy
Gene/Insert
  Gene/Insert name: CENP-B (alt name: image clone 6470289)
  Species: H. sapiens (human)
  Insert size (bp): 1800
  Entrez Gene: CENPB
  Tag / fusion protein: eGFP-TEV-S (N terminal on insert)
  Cloning method: Restriction Enzyme; 5′ cloning site XhoI (not destroyed); 3′ cloning site EcoRI (not destroyed)
  Sequencing primers: 5′ EGFP-C; 3′ pBABE 3'
Terms and licenses: Academic/Nonprofit Terms; Industry Terms: Not Available to Industry
How to cite: pKG141 was a gift from Iain Cheeseman (Addgene plasmid # 69759 ; http://n2t.net/addgene:69759 ; RRID:Addgene_69759)
